Addgene plasmid #13369: pMXs-Utf1
Depositing lab: Shinya Yamanaka. Depositing organization: Kyoto University, Center for iPS Cell Research and Application. Publication: Induction of pluripotent stem cells from mouse embryonic and adult fibroblast cultures by defined factors. Takahashi K, Yamanaka S. Cell. 2006 Aug 25. 126(4):663-76. 10.1016/j.cell.2006.07.024 PubMed 16904174.
Backbone
  Vector backbone: pMXs
  Backbone size w/o insert (bp): 4600
  Vector type: Mammalian Expression, Retroviral
Growth in bacteria
  Bacterial resistance: Ampicillin, 100 μg/mL
  Growth temperature: 37°C
  Growth strain: DH5alpha
  Copy number: High Copy
Gene/Insert
  Gene/Insert name: undifferentiated embryonic cell transcription factor 1 (alt name: Utf1)
  Species: M. musculus (mouse)
  Insert size (bp): 1020
  Mutation: None
  Entrez Gene: Utf1 (a.k.a. AI505934)
  Cloning method: Restriction Enzyme
  Sequencing primers: 5′ pMX-S1811
Resource information
  A portion of this plasmid was derived from a plasmid made by: pMXs is from Dr. Toshio Kitamura of the University of Tokyo, the Institute of Medical Science. If you use this plasmid in a paper, please cite: Retrovirus-mediated gene transfer and expression cloning: powerful tools in functional genomics. Exp Hematol. 2003 Nov;31(11):1007-14. Kitamura T, Koshino Y, Shibata F, Oki T, Nakajima H, Nosaka T, Kumagai H.
Terms and licenses: Academic/Nonprofit Terms; Industry Terms: Not Available to Industry
Depositor comments: The sequence of primer pMX-S1811 is GAC GGC ATC GCA GCT TGG ATA CAC.
How to cite: pMXs-Utf1 was a gift from Shinya Yamanaka (Addgene plasmid # 13369 ; http://n2t.net/addgene:13369 ; RRID:Addgene_13369)
