[The description below was written by a language model from this plasmid's Addgene catalogue record.]
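Description:
pMXs-Utf1 is a retroviral mammalian expression plasmid built on the pMXs backbone (about 4.6 kb without insert) and carrying the mouse Utf1 gene, which encodes undifferentiated embryonic cell transcription factor 1. The insert is roughly 1.0 kb, is recorded as unmutated, and was introduced by restriction enzyme cloning. No epitope tags, reporters or mammalian selection markers are listed. In bacteria the plasmid is maintained at high copy number and selected with ampicillin.

No feature table accompanies the record, so the individual regulatory elements are not itemised. pMXs is generally known as a Moloney murine leukemia virus-derived vector in which the cloned cDNA sits between the viral long terminal repeats, downstream of the packaging signal. In that design, the 5' LTR serves as the promoter driving the insert. The packaging signal allows the transcribed vector RNA to be encapsidated when the plasmid is transfected into a packaging cell line that supplies the viral structural and enzymatic proteins in trans. The resulting replication-defective particles infect dividing target cells and integrate the Utf1 expression cassette stably into the genome.

The construct comes from the work that first described induction of pluripotent stem cells from mouse embryonic and adult fibroblasts using defined factors. This suggests it was one of the retroviral vectors made to express candidate pluripotency-associated genes in fibroblasts, though the record does not state what role Utf1 played in those experiments. It is suited to retrovirus-mediated overexpression of mouse Utf1 in mammalian cells, for example in studies of reprogramming or of embryonic stem cell transcriptional regulation.
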