>Addgene plasmid #13369 | pMXs-Utf1 | addgene partial sequence | sequence record 19748 | 13369 with pBMN5'
ACTGCCGGATCTAGCTAGTTAATTAAGGATCCCAGTGTGGTGGTACGGGAAATCACAAGTTTGTACAAAA
AAGCAGGCTCCGCGGCCGCCCCCTTCACCCCTCTACCTGGCTCAGGGATGCTGCTTCGTCCCCGGAGGTT
GCCCGCTTTTTCTCCGCCGTCGCCAGCTAGCCCCGACGCTGAGCTGCGGTCGGCCGGGGATGTCCCGGTG
ACTACGTCTGATGCCTTCGCTACTTCGGGCGGGATGGCTGAACCCGGCTCGCCCAAGGCTCCCGTGTCCC
CGGACTCGGCGCAGCGCACGCCCTGGAGTGCTCGAGAGACGGAGCTACTTCTGGGCACGCTGCTGCAGCC
GGCCATGTGGCGCTCACTACTGCTGGACCGCAGGCAGACTCTGCCTACTTACCGCCGCGTGTCCGCCGCA
CTGGCCCGTCAGCAAGTTCGGCGCACGCCCGCTCAGTGCCGCCGTCGCTACAAGTTCCTCAAGGACAAAC
TCCGAGACTCCCAGGGCCAGCCGTCCGGACCCTTCGATAACCAGATCCGCCAACTCATGGGGCTATTGGG
GGACGATGGGCCGCCGAGGGTTCGCCGCCGCTCTACTGGCCCTGGACGTCCCCAGCGCCGCGGCCGCTCG
TCCCTCTCCGCGTTAGCACCCGCACCTGCACCGGTGGAGCAAGAGGCCGAGCTGCCGCTGGCTGCGGAAA
ATGACGAACCTGCCCCTGCGCTCAGATTCAGTTCTTCCACGACGAAGTCTGCAGGTGCCCACCGCATTAC
CAGCTCTCCTCCTCTTACGAGCACCGACACTCTGCCTCCTGA
